>Addgene plasmid #200773 | AAV-cfGFP | addgene full sequence | sequence record 394041 | Addgene NGS Result
CCTGCAGGCAGCTGCGCGCTCGCTCGCTCACTGAGGCCGCCCGGGCAAAGCCCGGGCGGCCTCAGTGAGC
GAGCGAGCGCGCAGAGAGGGAGTGGCCAACTCCATCACTAGGGGTTCCTATCGATCAACTTTGTATAGAA
AAGTTGCTGCAGAGGGCCCTGCGTATGAGTGCAAGTGGGTTTTAGGACCAGGATGAGGCGGGGTGGGGGT
GCCTACCTGACGACCGACCCCGACCCACTGGACAAGCACCCAACCCCCATTCCCCAAATTGCGCATCCCC
TATCAGAGAGGGGGAGGGGAAACAGGATGCGGCGAGGCGCGTGCGCACTGCCAGCTTCAGCACCGCGGAC
AGTGCCTTCGCCCCCGCCTGGCGGCGCGCGCCACCGCCGCCTCAGCACTGAAGGCGCGCTGACGTCACTC
GCCGGTCCCCCGCAAACTCCCCTTCCCGGCCACCTTGGTCGCGTCCGCGCCGCCGCCGGCCCAGCCGGAC
CGCACCACGCGAGGCGCGAGATAGGGGGGCACGGGCGCGACCATCTGCGCTGCGGCGCCGGCGACTCAGC
GCTGCCTCAGTCTGCGGTGGGCAGCGGAGGAGTCGTGTCGTGCCTGAGAGCGCAGCAAGTTTGTACAAAA
AAGCAGGCTGAATTCAAGCTTCTGCAGCTCGAGGCTAGCGACTACAAAGACCATGACGGTGATTATAAAG
ATCATGACATCGACTACAAGGATGACGATGACAAGTAGGGTACCGAGCTCGTCGACGCCACCATGGTGAG
CAAGGGCGAGGAGCTGTTCACCGGGGTGGTGCCCATCCTGGTCGAGCTGGACGGCGACGTAAACGGCCAC
AAGTTCAGCGTGTCCGGCGAGGGCGAGGGCGATGCCACCTACGGCAAGCTGACCCTGAAGTTCATCTCCA
CCACCGGCAAGCTGCCCGTGCCCTGGCCCACCCTCGTGACCACCCTGACCTACGGCGTGCAGATGTTCGC
CCGCTACCCCGACCACATGAAGCAGCACGACTTCTTCAAGTCCGCCATGCCCGAAGGCTACGTCCAGGAG
CGCACCATCTTCTTCAAGGACGACGGCAACTACAAGACCCGCGCCGAGGTGAAGTTCGAGGGCGACACCC
TGGTGAACCGCATCGAGCTGAAGGGCATCGACTTCAAGGAGGACGGCAACATCCTGGGGCACAAGCTGGA
GTACAACTACAACAGCCACAACGTCTATATCACGGCCGACAAGCAGAAGAACGGCATCAAGGCCAACTTC
AAGATCCGCCACAACATCGAGGACGGCGGCGTGCAGCTCGCCGACCACTACCAGCAGAACACCCCCATCG
GCGACGGCCCCGTGCTGCTGCCCGACAACCACTACCTGAGCACCCAGTCCAAACTGAGCAAAGACCCCAA
CGAGAAGCGCGATCACATGGTCCTGCTGGAGTTCGTGACCGCCGCCGGGATCACTCTCGGCATGGACGAG
CTGTACAAGTAATCTAGAACCCAGCTTTCTTGTACAAAGTGGCGATAATCAACCTCTGGATTACAAAATT
TGTGAAAGATTGACTGGTATTCTTAACTATGTTGCTCCTTTTACGCTATGTGGATACGCTGCTTTAATGC
CTTTGTATCATGCTATTGCTTCCCGTATGGCTTTCATTTTCTCCTCCTTGTATAAATCCTGGTTGCTGTC
TCTTTATGAGGAGTTGTGGCCCGTTGTCAGGCAACGTGGCGTGGTGTGCACTGTGTTTGCTGACGCAACC
CCCACTGGTTGGGGCATTGCCACCACCTGTCAGCTCCTTTCCGGGACTTTCGCTTTCCCCCTCCCTATTG
CCACGGCGGAACTCATCGCCGCCTGCCTTGCCCGCTGCTGGACAGGGGCTCGGCTGTTGGGCACTGACAA
TTCCGTGGTGTTGTCGGGGAAGCTGACGTCCTTTCCATGGCTGCTCGCCTGTGTTGCCACCTGGATTCTG
CGCGGGACGTCCTTCTGCTACGTCCCTTCGGCCCTCAATCCAGCGGACCTTCCTTCCCGCGGCCTGCTGC
CGGCTCTGCGGCCTCTTCCGCGTCTTCGCCTTCGCCCTCAGACGAGTCGGATCTCCCTTTGGGCCGCCTC
CCCGCATCGGCAACTTTATTATACATAGTTGATGGCCGGCCGCTTCGAGCAGACATGATAAGATACATTG
ATGAGTTTGGACAAACCACAACTAGAATGCAGTGAAAAAAATGCTTTATTTGTGAAATTTGTGATGCTAT
TGCTTTATTTGTAACCATTATAAGCTGCAATAAACAAGTTAACAACAACAATTGCATTCATTTTATGTTT
CAGGTTCAGGGGGAGGTGTGGGAGGTTTTTTAAAGCAAGTAAAACCTCTACAAATGTGGTAATCGATAGA
TCTAGGAACCCCTAGTGATGGAGTTGGCCACTCCCTCTCTGCGCGCTCGCTCGCTCACTGAGGCCGGGCG
ACCAAAGGTCGCCCGACGCCCGGGCTTTGCCCGGGCGGCCTCAGTGAGCGAGCGAGCGCGCAGCTGCCTG
CAGGCAGCTTGGCACTGGCCGTCGTTTTACAACGTCGTGACTGGGAAAACCCTGGCGTTACCCAACTTAA
TCGCCTTGCAGCACATCCCCCTTTCGCCAGCTGGCGTAATAGCGAAGAGGCCCGCACCGATCGCCCTTCC
CAACAGTTGCGCAGCCTGAATGGCGAATGGCGCCTGATGCGGTATTTTCTCCTTACGCATCTGTGCGGTA
TTTCACACCGCATA
[142 nt withheld, positions 2745-2886]
C
[141 nt withheld, positions 2888-3028]
CCTTTGACGTTGGAGTCCACGTTCTTT
[37 nt withheld, positions 3056-3092]
ACCCTATCTCGGGCTATTCTTTTGATTTATAAGGGATTTTGCCGATTTCGGCCTATTGGTTAAAAAATGA
GCTGATTTAACAAAAATTTAACGCGAATTTTAACAAAATATTAACGTTTACAATTTTATGGTGCACTCTC
AGTACAATCTGCTCTGATGCCGCATAGTTAAGCCAGCCCCGACACCCGCCAACACCCGCTGACGCGCCCT
GACGGGCTTGTCTGCTCCCGGCATCCGCTTACAGACAAGCTGTGACCGTCTCCGGGAGCTGCATGTGTCA
GAGGTTTTCACCGTCATCACCGAAACGCGCGAGACGAAAGGGCCTCGTGATACGCCTATTTTTATAGGTT
AATGTCATGATAATAATGGTTTCTTAGACGTCAGGTGGCACTTTTCGGGGAAATGTGCGCGGAACCCCTA
TTTGTTTATTTTTCTAAATACATTCAAATATGTATCCGCTCATGAGACAATAACCCTGATAAATGCTTCA
ATAATATTGAAAAAGGAAGAGTATGAGTATTCAACATTTCCGTGTCGCCCTTATTCCCTTTTTTGCGGCA
TTTTGCCTTCCTGTTTTTGCTCACCCAGAAACGCTGGTGAAAGTAAAAGATGCTGAAGATCAGTTGGGTG
CACGAGTGGGTTACATCGAACTGGATCTCAACAGCGGTAAGATCCTTGAGAGTTTTCGCCCCGAAGAACG
TTTTCCAATGATGAGCACTTTTAAAGTTCTGCTATGTGGCGCGGTATTATCCCGTATTGACGCCGGGCAA
GAGCAACTCGGTCGCCGCATACACTATTCTCAGAATGACTTGGTTGAGTACTCACCAGTCACAGAAAAGC
ATCTTACGGATGGCATGACAGTAAGAGAATTATGCAGTGCTGCCATAACCATGAGTGATAACACTGCGGC
CAACTTACTTCTGACAACGATCGGAGGACCGAAGGAGCTAACCGCTTTTTTGCACAACATGGGGGATCAT
GTAACTCGCCTTGATCGTTGGGAACCGGAGCTGAATGAAGCCATACCAAACGACGAGCGTGACACCACGA
TGCCTGTAGCAATGGCAACAACGTTGCGCAAACTATTAACTGGCGAACTACTTACTCTAGCTTCCCGGCA
ACAATTAATAGACTGGATGGAGGCGGATAAAGTTGCAGGACCACTTCTGCGCTCGGCCCTTCCGGCTGGC
TGGTTTATTGCTGATAAATCTGGAGCCGGTGAGCGTGGGTCTCGCGGTATCATTGCAGCACTGGGGCCAG
ATGGTAAGCCCTCCCGTATCGTAGTTATCTACACGACGGGGAGTCAGGCAACTATGGATGAACGAAATAG
ACAGATCGCTGAGATAGGTGCCTCACTGATTAAGCATTGGTAACTGTCAGACCAAGTTTACTCATATATA
CTTTAGATTGATTTAAAACTTCATTTTTAATTTAAAAGGATCTAGGTGAAGATCCTTTTTGATAATCTCA
TGACCAAAATCCCTTAACGTGAGTTTTCGTTCCACTGAGCGTCAGACCCCGTAGAAAAGATCAAAGGATC
TTCTTGAGATCCTTTTTTTCTGCGCGTAATCTGCTGCTTGCAAACAAAAAAACCACCGCTACCAGCGGTG
GTTTGTTTGCCGGATCAAGAGCTACCAACTCTTTTTCCGAAGGTAACTGGCTTCAGCAGAGCGCAGATAC
CAAATACTGTTCTTCTAGTGTAGCCGTAGTTAGGCCACCACTTCAAGAACTCTGTAGCACCGCCTACATA
CCTCGCTCTGCTAATCCTGTTACCAGTGGCTGCTGCCAGTGGCGATAAGTCGTGTCTTACCGGGTTGGAC
TCAAGACGATAGTTACCGGATAAGGCGCAGCGGTCGGGCTGAACGGGGGGTTCGTGCACACAGCCCAGCT
TGGAGCGAACGACCTACACCGAACTGAGATACCTACAGCGTGAGCTATGAGAAAGCGCCACGCTTCCCGA
AGGGAGAAAGGCGGACAGGTATCCGGTAAGCGGCAGGGTCGGAACAGGAGAGCGCACGAGGGAGCTTCCA
GGGGGAAACGCCTGGTATCTTTATAGTCCTGTCGGGTTTCGCCACCTCTGACTTGAGCGTCGATTTTTGT
GATGCTCGTCAGGGGGGCGGAGCCTATGGAAAAACGCCAGCAACGCGGCCTTTTTACGGTTCCTGGCCTT
TTGCTGGCCTTTTGCTCACATGTTCTTTCCTGCGTTATCCCCTGATTCTGTGGATAACCGTATTACCGCC
TTTGAGTGAGCTGATACCGCTCGCCGCAGCCGAACGACCGAGCGCAGCGAGTCAGTGAGCGAGGAAGCGG
AAGAGCGCCCAATACGCAAACCGCCTCTCCCCGCGCGTTGGCCGATTCATTAATGCAGCTGGCACGACAG
GTTTCCCGACTGGAAAGCGGGCAGTGAGCGCAACGCAATTAATGTGAGTTAGCTCACTCATTAGGCACCC
CAGGCTTTACACTTTATGCTTCCGGCTCGTATGTTGTGTGGAATTGTGAGCGGATAACAATTTCACACAG
GAAACAGCTATGACCATGATTACGAATTG
Features (pLannotate 1.2.2; 25 found; start..end, strand, type, name):
     12..39      +  repeat_region  AAV2 ITR (fragment): inverted terminal repeat of adeno-associated virus serotype 2 inverted
     50..84      +  repeat_region  AAV2 ITR (fragment): inverted terminal repeat of adeno-associated virus serotype 2 inverted
    126..146     +  protein_bind   attB4: mutant version of attB; core recombination site for the Gateway® BP reaction BP Clonase™
    168..615     +  promoter       hSyn promoter: human synapsin I promoter; confers neuron-specific expression (Kügler et al., 2003)
    616..636     +  protein_bind   attB1: mutant version of attB; core recombination site for the Gateway® BP reaction BP Clonase™
    670..735     +  CDS            3xFLAG: three tandem FLAG® epitope tags, followed by an enterokinase cleavage site
    763..1479    +  CDS            cfSGFP2: cfSGFP2 is a basic (constitutively fluorescent) green fluorescent protein published in 2012, derived from Aequorea victoria. It has moderate acid sensitivity.
   1492..1512    -  protein_bind   attB2: mutant version of attB; core recombination site for the Gateway® BP reaction BP Clonase™
   1517..2105    +  misc_feature   WPRE: woodchuck hepatitis virus posttranscriptional regulatory element
   2111..2131    -  protein_bind   attB3: mutant version of attB; core recombination site for the Gateway® BP reaction BP Clonase™
   2159..2280    -  polyA_signal   SV40 poly(A) signal: SV40 polyadenylation signal
   2303..2371    -  CDS            large T antigen (fragment): large T antigen from SV40 (simian virus 40)
   2384..2524    +  repeat_region  AAV2 ITR: inverted terminal repeat of adeno-associated virus serotype 2 inverted
   2533..2687    +  CDS            lacZα (fragment): LacZα fragment of β-galactosidase; lacZ fragment
   2693..2744    -  misc_feature   bom (fragment): basis of mobility region from pBR322
   2763..3143    +  rep_origin     M13 ori (sequence partly withheld): M13 bacteriophage origin of replication; arrow indicates direction of (+) strand synthesis
   3219..3268    -  misc_feature   bom (fragment): basis of mobility region from pBR322
   3370..3405    -  CDS            rop (fragment): Rop protein, which maintains plasmids at low copy number; rop
   3500..3604    +  promoter       AmpR promoter: bla
   3605..4465    +  CDS            AmpR: β-lactamase; bla; confers resistance to ampicillin, carbenicillin, and related antibiotics
   4636..5224    +  rep_origin     ori: high-copy-number ColE1/pMB1/pBR322/pUC origin of replication
   5407..5499    +  CDS            lacI (fragment): lac repressor; lacI; The lac repressor binds to the lac operator to inhibit transcription in E. coli. This inhibition can be relieved by adding lactose or isopropyl-β-D-thiogalactopyranoside (IPTG).
   5512..5533    +  protein_bind   CAP binding site: CAP binding activates transcription in the presence of cAMP. E. coli catabolite activator protein
   5548..5578    +  promoter       lac promoter: promoter for the E. coli lac operon
   5586..5602    +  protein_bind   lac operator: The lac repressor binds to the lac operator to inhibit transcription in E. coli. This inhibition can be relieved by adding lactose or isopropyl-β-D-thiogalactopyranoside (IPTG). lac repressor encoded by lacI
