[The description below was written by a language model from this plasmid's Addgene catalogue record and pLannotate feature annotations shown in this document.]
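Description:
AAV-cfGFP is an adeno-associated virus transfer plasmid built on a commercial pAAV-Syn_MCS_WPRE_Sv40pA backbone and designed to express a cysteine-free GFP in neurons. It is propagated in E. coli through a high-copy ColE1/pUC-type origin and selected with ampicillin via the β-lactamase gene. The backbone also carries an M13 phage origin and remnants of lac and pBR322 sequences that play no role in the payload. The catalogue lists a total size of 5,663 bp, while the sequenced record is 5,641 nt. That difference matches the 22 bp deletion the depositor reports in the 5′ ITR, which is annotated only as two short fragments, whereas the 3′ AAV2 ITR is detected intact. The depositor states the deletion is not known to affect function.

Between the ITRs, the human synapsin I promoter drives neuron-restricted transcription of the roughly 720 bp synthetic insert, which was cloned between KpnI and XbaI sites and is annotated as cfSGFP2, a constitutively fluorescent green protein derived from Aequorea victoria GFP. The feature table also detects a 3xFLAG epitope just upstream of the fluorescent protein. The catalogue entry does not mention this tag, and whether it is translated in frame with cfGFP cannot be confirmed from the record. Downstream, a WPRE enhances transcript stability and expression, and an SV40 polyadenylation signal terminates the message. Gateway attB sites flanking the promoter, coding and regulatory modules are scars of the modular vector assembly.

The ITRs allow the cassette to be packaged into recombinant AAV particles when rep/cap and helper functions are supplied in trans, and the citation text refers to an AAV8 viral prep. The associated study concerns hippocampal engram formation during brain maturation, but the record does not state the construct's specific role beyond neuronal cfGFP expression.
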