Addgene plasmid #200773: AAV-cfGFP
Purpose: Expresses cysteine-free GFP (cfGFP) under synapsin promoter
Depositing lab: Alexander Dityatev. Depositing organization: Deutsches Zentrum fuer Neurodegenerative Erkrankungen (DZNE). Publication: A shift in the mechanisms controlling hippocampal engram formation during brain maturation. Ramsaran AI, Wang Y, Golbabaei A, Aleshin S, de Snoo ML, Yeung BA, Rashid AJ, Awasthi A, Lau J, Tran LM, Ko SY, Abegg A, Duan LC, McKenzie C, Gallucci J, Ahmed M, Kaushik R, Dityatev A, Josselyn SA, Frankland PW. Science. 2023 May 5;380(6644):543-551. doi: 10.1126/science.ade6530. Epub 2023 May 4. PubMed 37141366.
Backbone
  Vector backbone: pAAV-Syn_MCS_WPRE_Sv40pA
  Backbone manufacturer: VectorBuilder
  Backbone size w/o insert (bp): 4949
  Total vector size (bp): 5663
  Vector type: AAV
Growth in bacteria
  Bacterial resistance: Ampicillin, 100 μg/mL
  Growth temperature: 37°C
  Growth strain: NEB Stable
  Copy number: Unknown
Gene/Insert
  Gene/Insert name: cysteine-free GFP (alt name: cfGFP)
  Species: Synthetic
  Insert size (bp): 720
  Promoter: Synapsin
  Cloning method: Restriction Enzyme; 5′ cloning site KpnI (not destroyed); 3′ cloning site XbaI (not destroyed)
  Sequencing primers: 5′ GCCGCCTCAGCACTGAAG; 3′ GCAGCGTATCCACATAGC
Terms and licenses: Academic/Nonprofit Terms; Industry Terms: Not Available to Industry
Depositor comments: The cfGFP plasmid equivalent to Addgene #37533 was a kind gift from Dr. Ikuo Wada. Please note: The plasmid contains a 22bp deletion in the 5' ITR. This deletion is not known to affect plasmid function.
How to cite: AAV-cfGFP was a gift from Alexander Dityatev (Addgene plasmid # 200773 ; http://n2t.net/addgene:200773 ; RRID:Addgene_200773) For viral preps, please replace (Addgene plasmid # 200773) in the above sentence with: (Addgene viral prep # 200773-AAV8)
